>Addgene plasmid #29541 | pCDF1-ERBB4 (E563K) | addgene partial sequence | sequence record 34962 | 29541 with LNCX
TTTGACCTCCATAGAAGATTCTAGAGCCACCATGAAGCCGGCGACAGGACTTTGGGTCTGGGTGAGCCTT
CTCGTGGCGGCGGGGACCGTCCAGCCCAGCGATTCTCAGTCAGTGTGTGCAGGAACGGAGAATAAACTGA
GCTCTCTCTCTGACCTGGAACAGCAGTACCGAGCCTTGCGCAAGTACTATGAAAACTGTGAGGTTGTCAT
GGGCAACCTGGAGATAACCAGCATTGAGCACAACCGGGACCTCTCCTTCCTGCGGTCTGTTCGAGAAGTC
ACAGGCTACGTGTTAGTGGCTCTTAATCAGTTTCGTTACCTGCCTCTGGAGAATTTACGCATTATTCGTG
GGACAAAACTTTATGAGGATCGATATGCCTTGGCAATATTTTTAAACTACAGAAAAGATGGAAACTTTGG
ACTTCAAGAACTTGGATTAAAGAACTTGACAGAAATCCTAAATGGTGGAGTCTATGTAGACCAGAACAAA
TTCCTTTGTTATGCAGACACCATTCATTGGCAAGATATTGTTCGGAACCCATGGCCTTCCAACTTGACTC
TTGTGTCAACAAATGGTAGTTCAGGATGTGGACGTTGCCATAAGTCCTGTACTGGCCGTTGCTGGGGACC
CACAGAAAATCATTGCCAGACTTTGACAAGGACGGTGTGTGCAGAACAATGTGACGGCAGATGCTACGGA
CCTTACGTCAGTGACTGCTGCCATCGAGAATGTGCTGGAGGCTGCTCAGGACCTAAGGACACAGACTGCT
TTGCCTGCATGAATTTCAATGACAGTGGAGCATGTGTTACTCAGTGTCC
