>Addgene plasmid #29541 | pCDF1-ERBB4 (E563K) | addgene partial sequence | sequence record 35747 | hERBB4-F1 (TGCAAAGTACACATATGGAGCA)
AGTCCATACTTTGTGGTAGATTCCAGTTCTTGTGTGCGTGCCTGCCCTAGTTCCAAGATGGAAGTAGAAG
AAAATGGGATTAAAATGTGTAAACCTTGCACTGACATTTGCCCAAAAGCTTGTGATGGCATTGGCACAGG
ATCATTGATGTCAGCTCAGACTGTGGATTCCAGTAACATTGACAAATTCATAAACTGTACCAAGATCAAT
GGGAATTTGATCTTTCTAGTCACTGGTATTCATGGGGACCCTTACAATGCAATTGAAGCCATAGACCCAG
AGAAACTGAACGTCTTTCGGACAGTCAGAGAGATAACAGGTTTCCTGAACATACAGTCATGGCCACCAAA
CATGACTGACTTCAGTGTTTTTTCTAACCTGGTGACCATTGGTGGAAGAGTACTCTATAGTGGCCTGTCC
TTGCTTATCCTCAAGCAACAGGGCATCACCTCTCTACAGTTCCAGTCCCTGAAGGAAATCAGCGCAGGAA
ACATCTATATTACTGACAACAGCAACCTGTGTTATTATCATACCATTAACTGGACAACACTCTTCAGCAC
AATCAACCAGAGAATAGTAATCCGGGACAACAGAAAAGCTGAAAATTGTACTGCTGAAGGAATGGTGTGC
AACCATCTGTGTTTCCAGTGATGGCTGTTGGGGA
