>Addgene plasmid #29541 | pCDF1-ERBB4 (E563K) | addgene partial sequence | sequence record 37165 | hERBB4-F3 5'-CCAGTCCCTGAAGGAAATCA-3'
ACGCACCTGTGTTATTATCATACCATTAACTGGACAACACTCTTCAGCACAATCAACCAGAGAATAGTAA
TCCGGGACAACAGAAAAGCTGAAAATTGTACTGCTGAAGGAATGGTGTGCAACCATCTGTGTTCCAGTGA
TGGCTGTTGGGGACCTGGGCCAGACCAATGTCTGTCGTGTCGCCGCTTCAGTAGAGGAAGGATCTGCATA
GAGTCTTGTAACCTCTATGATGGTGAATTTCGGGAGTTTGAGAATGGCTCCATCTGTGTGGAGTGTGACC
CCCAGTGTGAGAAGATGAAAGATGGCCTCCTCACATGCCATGGACCGGGTCCTGACAACTGTACAAAGTG
CTCTCATTTTAAAGATGGCCCAAACTGTGTGGAAAAATGTCCAGATGGCTTACAGGGGGCAAACAGTTTC
ATTTTCAAGTATGCTGATCCAGATCGGGAGTGCCACCCATGCCATCCAAACTGCACCCAAGGGTGTAACG
GTCCCACTAGTCATGACTGCATTTACTACCCATGGACGGGCCATTCCACTTTACCACAACATGCTAGAAC
TCCCCTGATTGCAGCTGGAGTAATTGGTGGGCTCTTCATTCTGGTCATTGTGGGTCTGACATTTGCTGTT
TATGTTAGAAGGAAGAGCATCAAAAAGAAAAGAGCCTTGAGAAGATTCTTGGAAACAGAGTTGGTGGAAC
CATTAACTCCCAGTGGCACAGCACCCAATCAAGCTCAACTTCGTATTTTGAAAGAAACTGAGCTGAAGAG
GGTAAAAGTCCTTGGCTCAGGTGCTTTTGGAACGGTTTATAAAGGTATTTGGGTACCTGAA
