[The description below was written by a language model from this plasmid's Addgene catalogue record.]
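Description:
pCDF1-ERBB4 (E563K) is a lentiviral mammalian expression plasmid built on the commercial pCDF1-EF2-MCS2-Puromycin backbone (about 5.5 kb without insert). It is propagated in bacteria under ampicillin selection and is recorded as low copy. The recommended host is a recombination-deficient strain, as is usual for lentiviral transfer vectors whose repeated terminal sequences can be unstable. In mammalian cells, a puromycin resistance marker allows selection of transduced or transfected populations. No feature table accompanies this record, so individual elements such as the LTRs, packaging signal and the promoters driving the insert and the puromycin marker are not itemised. The backbone name suggests an EF-type promoter, but the record does not state which promoter controls which cassette.

The payload is the human ERBB4 (HER4) coding sequence, an insert of roughly 3.9 kb referenced to the human mRNA entry. It was cloned by restriction digestion between XbaI and NotI sites, both of which are retained. ERBB4 encodes a receptor tyrosine kinase of the EGFR/ErbB family. The construct name indicates that this version carries the E563K substitution, a glutamate-to-lysine change at residue 563, although the mutation is not described separately in the catalogue fields. No epitope tags or fusion reporters are recorded.

The associated publication surveyed the tyrosine kinome in melanoma and reported recurrent ERBB4 mutations. The plasmid is therefore suited to producing lentivirus for stable, puromycin-selected expression of this mutant receptor in mammalian cells, for example to compare its signalling or growth effects with those of wild-type ERBB4 or other mutant alleles.
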