Addgene plasmid #29541: pCDF1-ERBB4 (E563K)
Depositing lab: Yardena Samuels. Depositing organization: National Human Genome Research Institute (NHGRI). Publication: Analysis of the tyrosine kinome in melanoma reveals recurrent mutations in ERBB4. Prickett TD, Agrawal NS, Wei X, Yates KE, Lin JC, Wunderlich JR, Cronin JC, Cruz P, Rosenberg SA, Samuels Y. Nat Genet. 2009 Oct . 41(10):1127-32. 10.1038/ng.438 PubMed 19718025.
Backbone
  Vector backbone: pCDF1-EF2-MCS2-Puromycin
  Backbone manufacturer: Systems Biosciences Inc
  Backbone size w/o insert (bp): 5500
  Vector type: Mammalian Expression, Lentiviral
  Selectable markers: Puromycin
Growth in bacteria
  Bacterial resistance: Ampicillin, 100 μg/mL
  Growth temperature: 37°C
  Growth strain: Stbl3
  Copy number: Low Copy
Gene/Insert
  Gene/Insert name: ERBB4 (alt name: HER4)
  Species: H. sapiens (human)
  Insert size (bp): 3927
  GenBank ID: NM_005235
  Entrez Gene: ERBB4 (a.k.a. ALS19, HER4, p180erbB4)
  Cloning method: Restriction Enzyme; 5′ cloning site XbaI (not destroyed); 3′ cloning site NotI (not destroyed)
  Sequencing primers: 5′ N/A; 3′ N/A
Terms and licenses: Academic/Nonprofit Terms; Industry Terms: Not Available to Industry
How to cite: pCDF1-ERBB4 (E563K) was a gift from Yardena Samuels (Addgene plasmid # 29541 ; http://n2t.net/addgene:29541 ; RRID:Addgene_29541)
